>Addgene plasmid #78774 | pcDNA3-FLAG MKRN1 S109A | addgene full sequence | sequence record 149934 | Addgene assembled sequence
GACGGATCGGGAGATCTCCCGATCCCCTATGGTCGACTCTCAGTACAATCTGCTCTGATGCCGCATAGTT
AAGCCAGTATCTGCTCCCTGCTTGTGTGTTGGAGGTCGCTGAGTAGTGCGCGAGCAAAATTTAAGCTACA
ACAAGGCAAGGCTTGACCGACAATTGCATGAAGAATCTGCTTAGGGTTAGGCGTTTTGCGCTGCTTCGCG
ATGTACGGGCCAGATATACGCGTTGACATTGATTATTGACTAGTTATTAATAGTAATCAATTACGGGGTC
ATTAGTTCATAGCCCATATATGGAGTTCCGCGTTACATAACTTACGGTAAATGGCCCGCCTGGCTGACCG
CCCAACGACCCCCGCCCATTGACGTCAATAATGACGTATGTTCCCATAGTAACGCCAATAGGGACTTTCC
ATTGACGTCAATGGGTGGACTATTTACGGTAAACTGCCCACTTGGCAGTACATCAAGTGTATCATATGCC
AAGTACGCCCCCTATTGACGTCAATGACGGTAAATGGCCCGCCTGGCATTATGCCCAGTACATGACCTTA
TGGGACTTTCCTACTTGGCAGTACATCTACGTATTAGTCATCGCTATTACCATGGTGATGCGGTTTTGGC
AGTACATCAATGGGCGTGGATAGCGGTTTGACTCACGGGGATTTCCAAGTCTCCACCCCATTGACGTCAA
TGGGAGTTTGTTTTGGCACCAAAATCAACGGGACTTTCCAAAATGTCGTAACAACTCCGCCCCATTGACG
CAAATGGGCGGTAGGCGTGTACGGTGGGAGGTCTATATAAGCAGAGCTCTCTGGCTAACTAGAGAACCCA
CTGCTTACTGGCTTATCGAAATTAATACGACTCACTATAGGGAGACCCAAGCTTGCCGCCACCATGGATT
ACAAGGATGACGACGATAAGAGCGCGGGCGGATCCGAATTCATGGCGGAGGCTGCAACTCCCGGAACAAC
AGCCACAACATCAGGAGCAGGAGCGGCAGCGGCGACGGCGGCAGCAGCCTCCCCCACCCCGATCCCCACA
GTCACCGCCCCGTCCCTGGGGGCTGGCGGAGGGGGCGGCGGCAGCGACGGCAGCGGCGGCGGCTGGACTA
AACAGGTCACCTGCAGGTATTTTATGCATGGGGTTTGTAAGGAAGGAGACAACTGTCGCTACTCGCATGA
CCTCTCTGACAGTCCGTATAGTGTAGTGTGCAAGTATTTTCAGCGAGGGTACTGTATTTATGGAGACCGC
TGCAGATATGAACATGCCAAACCATTGAAACAGGAAGAAGCAACTGCTACAGAGCTAACTACAAAGTCAT
CCCTTGCTGCTTCCTCAAGTCTCTCATCGATAGTTGGACCACTTGTTGAAATGAATACAGGCGAAGCTGA
GTCAAGAAATTCAAACTTTGCAACTGTAGGAGCAGGTTCAGAGGACTGGGTGAATGCTATTGAGTTTGTT
CCTGGGCAACCCTACTGTGGCCGTACTGCGCCTTCCTGCACTGAAGCACCCCTGCAGGGCTCAGTGACCA
AGGAAGAATCAGAGAAAGAGCAAACCGCCGTGGAGACAAAGAAGCAGCTGTGCCCCTATGCTGCAGTGGG
AGAGTGCCGATACGGGGAGAACTGTGTGTATCTCCACGGAGATTCTTGTGACATGTGTGGGCTGCAGGTC
CTGCATCCAATGGATGCTGCCCAGAGATCGCAGCATATCAAATCGTGCATTGAGGCCCATGAGAAGGACA
TGGAGCTCTCATTTGCCGTGCAGCGCAGCAAGGACATGGTGTGTGGGATCTGCATGGAGGTGGTCTATGA
GAAAGCCAACCCCAGTGAGCGCCGCTTCGGGATCCTCTCCAACTGCAACCACACCTACTGTCTCAAGTGC
ATTCGCAAGTGGAGGAGTGCTAAGCAATTTGAGAGCAAGATCATAAAGTCCTGCCCAGAATGCCGGATCA
CATCTAACTTTGTCATTCCAAGTGAGTACTGGGTGGAGGAGAAAGAAGAGAAGCAGAAACTCATTCTGAA
ATACAAGGAGGCAATGAGCAACAAGGCGTGCAGGTATTTTGATGAAGGACGTGGGAGCTGCCCATTTGGA
GGGAACTGTTTTTACAAGCATGCGTACCCTGATGGCCGTAGAGAGGAGCCACAGAGACAGAAAGTGGGAA
CATCAAGCAGATACCGGGCCCAACGAAGGAACCACTTCTGGGAACTCATTGAGGAAAGAGAGAACAGCAA
CCCCTTTGACAACGATGAAGAAGAGGTTGTCACCTTTGAGCTGGGCGAGATGTTGCTTATGCTTTTGGCT
GCAGGTGGGGACGACGAACTAACAGACTCTGAAGATGAGTGGGACTTGTTTCATGATGAGCTGGAAGATT
TTTATGACTTGGATCTATAGCTCGAGCATGCATCTAGAGGGCCCTATTCTATAGTGTCACCTAAATGCTA
GAGCTCGCTGATCAGCCTCGACTGTGCCTTCTAGTTGCCAGCCATCTGTTGTTTGCCCCTCCCCCGTGCC
TTCCTTGACCCTGGAAGGTGCCACTCCCACTGTCCTTTCCTAATAAAATGAGGAAATTGCATCGCATTGT
CTGAGTAGGTGTCATTCTATTCTGGGGGGTGGGGTGGGGCAGGACAGCAAGGGGGAGGATTGGGAAGACA
ATAGCAGGCATGCTGGGGATGCGGTGGGCTCTATGGCTTCTGAGGCGGAAAGAACCAGCTGGGGCTCTAG
GGGGTATCCCC
[124 nt withheld, positions 2742-2865]
C
[32 nt withheld, positions 2867-2898]
CA
[57 nt withheld, positions 2901-2957]
A
[49 nt withheld, positions 2959-3007]
CCTTTGACGTTGGAGTCCACGTTCTTT
[37 nt withheld, positions 3035-3071]
ACCCTATCTCGGTCTATTCTTTTGATTTATAAGGGATTTTGGGGATTTCGGCCTATTGGTTAAAAAATGA
GCTGATTTAACAAAAATTTAACGCGAATTAATTCTGTGGAATGTGTGTCAGTTAGGGTGTGGAAAGTCCC
CAGGCTCCCCAGGCAGGCAGAAGTATGCAAAGCATGCATCTCAATTAGTCAGCAACCAGGTGTGGAAAGT
CCCCAGGCTCCCCAGCAGGCAGAAGTATGCAAAGCATGCATCTCAATTAGTCAGCAACCATAGTCCCGCC
CCTAACTCCGCCCATCCCGCCCCTAACTCCGCCCAGTTCCGCCCATTCTCCGCCCCATGGCTGACTAATT
TTTTTTATTTATGCAGAGGCCGAGGCCGCCTCTGCCTCTGAGCTATTCCAGAAGTAGTGAGGAGGCTTTT
TTGGAGGCCTAGGCTTTTGCAAAAAGCTCCCGGGAGCTTGTATATCCATTTTCGGATCTGATCAAGAGAC
AGGATGAGGATCGTTTCGCATGATTGAACAAGATGGATTGCACGCAGGTTCTCCGGCCGCTTGGGTGGAG
AGGCTATTCGGCTATGACTGGGCACAACAGACAATCGGCTGCTCTGATGCCGCCGTGTTCCGGCTGTCAG
CGCAGGGGCGCCCGGTTCTTTTTGTCAAGACCGACCTGTCCGGTGCCCTGAATGAACTGCAGGACGAGGC
AGCGCGGCTATCGTGGCTGGCCACGACGGGCGTTCCTTGCGCAGCTGTGCTCGACGTTGTCACTGAAGCG
GGAAGGGACTGGCTGCTATTGGGCGAAGTGCCGGGGCAGGATCTCCTGTCATCTCACCTTGCTCCTGCCG
AGAAAGTATCCATCATGGCTGATGCAATGCGGCGGCTGCATACGCTTGATCCGGCTACCTGCCCATTCGA
CCACCAAGCGAAACATCGCATCGAGCGAGCACGTACTCGGATGGAAGCCGGTCTTGTCGATCAGGATGAT
CTGGACGAAGAGCATCAGGGGCTCGCGCCAGCCGAACTGTTCGCCAGGCTCAAGGCGCGCATGCCCGACG
GCGAGGATCTCGTCGTGACCCATGGCGATGCCTGCTTGCCGAATATCATGGTGGAAAATGGCCGCTTTTC
TGGATTCATCGACTGTGGCCGGCTGGGTGTGGCGGACCGCTATCAGGACATAGCGTTGGCTACCCGTGAT
ATTGCTGAAGAGCTTGGCGGCGAATGGGCTGACCGCTTCCTCGTGCTTTACGGTATCGCCGCTCCCGATT
CGCAGCGCATCGCCTTCTATCGCCTTCTTGACGAGTTCTTCTGAGCGGGACTCTGGGGTTCGAAATGACC
GACCAAGCGACGCCCAACCTGCCATCACGAGATTTCGATTCCACCGCCGCCTTCTATGAAAGGTTGGGCT
TCGGAATCGTTTTCCGGGACGCCGGCTGGATGATCCTCCAGCGCGGGGATCTCATGCTGGAGTTCTTCGC
CCACCCCAACTTGTTTATTGCAGCTTATAATGGTTACAAATAAAGCAATAGCATCACAAATTTCACAAAT
AAAGCATTTTTTTCACTGCATTCTAGTTGTGGTTTGTCCAAACTCATCAATGTATCTTATCATGTCTGTA
TACCGTCGACCTCTAGCTAGAGCTTGGCGTAATCATGGTCATAGCTGTTTCCTGTGTGAAATTGTTATCC
GCTCACAATTCCACACAACATACGAGCCGGAAGCATAAAGTGTAAAGCCTGGGGTGCCTAATGAGTGAGC
TAACTCACATTAATTGCGTTGCGCTCACTGCCCGCTTTCCAGTCGGGAAACCTGTCGTGCCAGCTGCATT
AATGAATCGGCCAACGCGCGGGGAGAGGCGGTTTGCGTATTGGGCGCTCTTCCGCTTCCTCGCTCACTGA
CTCGCTGCGCTCGGTCGTTCGGCTGCGGCGAGCGGTATCAGCTCACTCAAAGGCGGTAATACGGTTATCC
ACAGAATCAGGGGATAACGCAGGAAAGAACATGTGAGCAAAAGGCCAGCAAAAGGCCAGGAACCGTAAAA
AGGCCGCGTTGCTGGCGTTTTTCCATAGGCTCCGCCCCCCTGACGAGCATCACAAAAATCGACGCTCAAG
TCAGAGGTGGCGAAACCCGACAGGACTATAAAGATACCAGGCGTTTCCCCCTGGAAGCTCCCTCGTGCGC
TCTCCTGTTCCGACCCTGCCGCTTACCGGATACCTGTCCGCCTTTCTCCCTTCGGGAAGCGTGGCGCTTT
CTCAATGCTCACGCTGTAGGTATCTCAGTTCGGTGTAGGTCGTTCGCTCCAAGCTGGGCTGTGTGCACGA
ACCCCCCGTTCAGCCCGACCGCTGCGCCTTATCCGGTAACTATCGTCTTGAGTCCAACCCGGTAAGACAC
GACTTATCGCCACTGGCAGCAGCCACTGGTAACAGGATTAGCAGAGCGAGGTATGTAGGCGGTGCTACAG
AGTTCTTGAAGTGGTGGCCTAACTACGGCTACACTAGAAGGACAGTATTTGGTATCTGCGCTCTGCTGAA
GCCAGTTACCTTCGGAAAAAGAGTTGGTAGCTCTTGATCCGGCAAACAAACCACCGCTGGTAGCGGTGGT
TTTTTTGTTTGCAAGCAGCAGATTACGCGCAGAAAAAAAGGATCTCAAGAAGATCCTTTGATCTTTTCTA
CGGGGTCTGACGCTCAGTGGAACGAAAACTCACGTTAAGGGATTTTGGTCATGAGATTATCAAAAAGGAT
CTTCACCTAGATCCTTTTAAATTAAAAATGAAGTTTTAAATCAATCTAAAGTATATATGAGTAAACTTGG
TCTGACAGTTACCAATGCTTAATCAGTGAGGCACCTATCTCAGCGATCTGTCTATTTCGTTCATCCATAG
TTGCCTGACTCCCCGTCGTGTAGATAACTACGATACGGGAGGGCTTACCATCTGGCCCCAGTGCTGCAAT
GATACCGCGAGACCCACGCTCACCGGCTCCAGATTTATCAGCAATAAACCAGCCAGCCGGAAGGGCCGAG
CGCAGAAGTGGTCCTGCAACTTTATCCGCCTCCATCCAGTCTATTAATTGTTGCCGGGAAGCTAGAGTAA
GTAGTTCGCCAGTTAATAGTTTGCGCAACGTTGTTGCCATTGCTACAGGCATCGTGGTGTCACGCTCGTC
GTTTGGTATGGCTTCATTCAGCTCCGGTTCCCAACGATCAAGGCGAGTTACATGATCCCCCATGTTGTGC
AAAAAAGCGGTTAGCTCCTTCGGTCCTCCGATCGTTGTCAGAAGTAAGTTGGCCGCAGTGTTATCACTCA
TGGTTATGGCAGCACTGCATAATTCTCTTACTGTCATGCCATCCGTAAGATGCTTTTCTGTGACTGGTGA
GTACTCAACCAAGTCATTCTGAGAATAGTGTATGCGGCGACCGAGTTGCTCTTGCCCGGCGTCAATACGG
GATAATACCGCGCCACATAGCAGAACTTTAAAAGTGCTCATCATTGGAAAACGTTCTTCGGGGCGAAAAC
TCTCAAGGATCTTACCGCTGTTGAGATCCAGTTCGATGTAACCCACTCGTGCACCCAACTGATCTTCAGC
ATCTTTTACTTTCACCAGCGTTTCTGGGTGAGCAAAAACAGGAAGGCAAAATGCCGCAAAAAAGGGAATA
AGGGCGACACGGAAATGTTGAATACTCATACTCTTCCTTTTTCAATATTATTGAAGCATTTATCAGGGTT
ATTGTCTCATGAGCGGATACATATTTGAATGTATTTAGAAAAATAAACAAATAGGGGTTCCGCGCACATT
TCCCCGAAAAGTGCCACCTGACGTC
Features (pLannotate 1.2.2; 22 found; start..end, strand, type, name):
     36..80      -  misc_feature   bom (fragment): basis of mobility region from pBR322
    235..614     +  enhancer       CMV enhancer: human cytomegalovirus immediate early enhancer
    615..818     +  promoter       CMV promoter: human cytomegalovirus (CMV) immediate early promoter
    814..847     +  LTR            5' LTR (truncated) (fragment): truncated 5' long terminal repeat (LTR) from HIV-1
    863..881     +  promoter       T7 promoter: promoter for bacteriophage T7 RNA polymerase
    907..931     +  CDS            3xFLAG (fragment): three tandem FLAG® epitope tags
    952..2397    +  CDS            MKRN1: MKRN1_HUMAN - Also known as RNF61. Experimental evidence at protein level: Swiss-Prot protein existence level 1. E3 ubiquitin ligase catalyzing the covalent attachment of ubiquitin moieties onto substrate proteins. These substrates include FILIP1, p53/TP53, CDKN1A and TERT. Keeps cells alive by suppressing p53/TP53 under normal conditions, but stimulates apoptosis by repressing CDKN1A under stress conditions. Acts as a negative regulator of telomerase. Has negative and positive effects on RNA polymerase II- dependent transcription. From Homo sapiens (Human).
   2428..2446    -  promoter       SP6 promoter: promoter for bacteriophage SP6 RNA polymerase
   2472..2696    +  polyA_signal   bGH poly(A) signal: bovine growth hormone polyadenylation signal
   2700..2721    +  promoter       SV40 promoter (fragment): SV40 enhancer and early promoter
   2742..3170    +  rep_origin     f1 ori (sequence partly withheld): f1 bacteriophage origin of replication; arrow indicates direction of (+) strand synthesis
   3184..3514    +  promoter       SV40 promoter: SV40 enhancer and early promoter
   3581..4372    +  CDS            neo: KKA2_KLEPN - Also known as kan, nptII. Experimental evidence at protein level: Swiss-Prot protein existence level 1. Resistance to kanamycin, neomycin, paromomycin, ribostamycin, butirosin and gentamicin B. From Klebsiella pneumoniae.
   4396..4554    +  CDS            ble (fragment): BLE_KLEPN - Experimental evidence at protein level: Swiss-Prot protein existence level 1. Binding protein with a strong affinity to the bleomycin family of antibiotics. Binds to CL990; an antimitotic-antibiotic compound. From Klebsiella pneumoniae.
   4549..4670    +  polyA_signal   SV40 poly(A) signal: SV40 polyadenylation signal
   4743..4759    -  protein_bind   lac operator: The lac repressor binds to the lac operator to inhibit transcription in E. coli. This inhibition can be relieved by adding lactose or isopropyl-β-D-thiogalactopyranoside (IPTG). lac repressor encoded by lacI
   4767..4797    -  promoter       lac promoter: promoter for the E. coli lac operon
   4812..4833    -  protein_bind   CAP binding site: CAP binding activates transcription in the presence of cAMP. E. coli catabolite activator protein
   4846..4938    -  CDS            lacI (fragment): lac repressor; lacI; The lac repressor binds to the lac operator to inhibit transcription in E. coli. This inhibition can be relieved by adding lactose or isopropyl-β-D-thiogalactopyranoside (IPTG).
   5121..5709    -  rep_origin     ori: high-copy-number ColE1/pMB1/pBR322/pUC origin of replication
   5880..6740    -  CDS            AmpR: β-lactamase; bla; confers resistance to ampicillin, carbenicillin, and related antibiotics
   6741..6845    -  promoter       AmpR promoter: bla
