[The description below was written by a language model from this plasmid's Addgene catalogue record and pLannotate feature annotations shown in this document.]
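Description:
pcDNA3-FLAG MKRN1 S109A is a 6,876 bp mammalian expression plasmid built on a pcDNA3-FLAG backbone and designed to overexpress a point mutant of human MKRN1 (also known as RNF61) in mammalian cells. It is propagated in E. coli as a high-copy plasmid through a ColE1/pUC-type origin and selected with ampicillin via the β-lactamase gene. An f1 origin is also present. For selection in mammalian cells the backbone carries a neomycin phosphotransferase (neo) cassette driven by the SV40 enhancer/early promoter and terminated by an SV40 polyadenylation signal, which would allow G418 selection of stable transfectants.

The expression cassette consists of the human cytomegalovirus immediate-early enhancer and promoter, a short backbone-encoded N-terminal FLAG epitope (annotated as a fragment of a 3xFLAG match, consistent with a single FLAG tag), the MKRN1 coding sequence, and the bovine growth hormone polyadenylation signal. T7 and SP6 promoters flank the insert, as is usual for pcDNA3. Several small annotated fragments (HIV-1 LTR, ble, lacI, bom) appear to be short sequence matches or backbone remnants rather than functional elements. The restriction sites used for cloning are not recorded.

MKRN1 is an E3 ubiquitin ligase whose annotated substrates include p53, CDKN1A and TERT. The insert carries an S109A substitution, replacing serine 109 with a non-phosphorylatable alanine. The record does not spell out the rationale, but the associated publication concerns PI3K/AKT-driven ubiquitination and destabilization of PTEN, so the construct plausibly serves as a phospho-deficient comparator to wild-type MKRN1, with the FLAG tag enabling detection and immunoprecipitation.
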