Addgene plasmid #78774: pcDNA3-FLAG MKRN1 S109A
Purpose: To overexpress MKRN1 S109A in Mammalian Cells
Depositing lab: Jaewhan Song. Depositing organization: Yonsei University. Publication: PI3K/AKT activation induces PTEN ubiquitination and destabilization accelerating tumourigenesis. Lee MS, Jeong MH, Lee HW, Han HJ, Ko A, Hewitt SM, Kim JH, Chun KH, Chung JY, Lee C, Cho H, Song J. Nat Commun. 2015 Jul 17;6:7769. doi: 10.1038/ncomms8769. PubMed 26183061.
Backbone
  Vector backbone: pcDNA3-FLAG
  Vector type: Mammalian Expression
Growth in bacteria
  Bacterial resistance: Ampicillin, 100 μg/mL
  Growth temperature: 37°C
  Growth strain: DH5alpha
  Copy number: High Copy
Gene/Insert
  Gene/Insert name: MKRN1
  Species: H. sapiens (human)
  Mutation: S109A_mutation
  Entrez Gene: MKRN1 (a.k.a. RNF61)
  Promoter: CMV
  Tag / fusion protein: FLAG (N terminal on backbone)
  Cloning method: Restriction Enzyme; 5′ cloning site unknown (unknown if destroyed); 3′ cloning site unknown (unknown if destroyed)
  Sequencing primers: 5′ CMV-F; 3′ BGHrev
Terms and licenses: Academic/Nonprofit Terms; Industry Terms: Not Available to Industry
How to cite: pcDNA3-FLAG MKRN1 S109A was a gift from Jaewhan Song (Addgene plasmid # 78774 ; http://n2t.net/addgene:78774 ; RRID:Addgene_78774)
