>Addgene plasmid #78774 | pcDNA3-FLAG MKRN1 S109A | addgene partial sequence | sequence record 149932 | CMV-F 5'-CGCAAATGGGCGGTAGGCGTG-3'
ACTAGAGAACCCACTGCTTACTGGCTTATCGAAATTAATACGACTCACTATAGGGAGACCCAAGCTTGCC
GCCACCATGGATTACAAGGATGACGACGATAAGAGCGCGGGCGGATCCGAATTCATGGCGGAGGCTGCAA
CTCCCGGAACAACAGCCACAACATCAGGAGCAGGAGCGGCAGCGGCGACGGCGGCAGCAGCCTCCCCCAC
CCCGATCCCCACAGTCACCGCCCCGTCCCTGGGGGCTGGCGGAGGGGGCGGCGGCAGCGACGGCAGCGGC
GGCGGCTGGACTAAACAGGTCACCTGCAGGTATTTTATGCATGGGGTTTGTAAGGAAGGAGACAACTGTC
GCTACTCGCATGACCTCTCTGACAGTCCGTATAGTGTAGTGTGCAAGTATTTTCAGCGAGGGTACTGTAT
TTATGGAGACCGCTGCAGATATGAACATGCCAAACCATTGAAACAGGAAGAAGCAACTGCTACAGAGCTA
ACTACAAAGTCATCCCTTGCTGCTTCCTCAAGTCTCTCATCGATAGTTGGACCACTTGTTGAAATGAATA
CAGGCGAAGCTGAGTCAAGAAATTCAAACTTTGCAACTGTAGGAGCAGGTTCAGAGGACTGGGTGAATGC
TATTGAGTTTGTTCCTGGGCAACCCTACTGTGGCCGTACTGCGCCTTCCTGCACTGAAGCACCCCTGCAG
GGCTCAGTGACCAAGGAAGAATCAGAGAAAGAGCAAACCGCCGTGGAGACAAAGAAGCAGCTGTGCCCCT
ATGCTGCAGTGGGAGAGTGCCGATACGGGGAGAACTGTGTGTATCTCCACGGAGATTCTTGTGACATGTG
TGGGCTGCAGGTCCTGCATCCAATGGATGCTGCCCAGAGATCGCAGCATATCAAATCGTGCATTGAGGCC
CATGAGAAGGACATGG
