>Addgene plasmid #78774 | pcDNA3-FLAG MKRN1 S109A | addgene partial sequence | sequence record 149933 | BGH-rev 5'-TAGAAGGCACAGTCGAGG-3'
ACTATAGAATAGGGCCCTCTAGATGCATGCTCGAGCTATAGATCCAAGTCATAAAAATCTTCCAGCTCAT
CATGAAACAAGTCCCACTCATCTTCAGAGTCTGTTAGTTCGTCGTCCCCACCTGCAGCCAAAAGCATAAG
CAACATCTCGCCCAGCTCAAAGGTGACAACCTCTTCTTCATCGTTGTCAAAGGGGTTGCTGTTCTCTCTT
TCCTCAATGAGTTCCCAGAAGTGGTTCCTTCGTTGGGCCCGGTATCTGCTTGATGTTCCCACTTTCTGTC
TCTGTGGCTCCTCTCTACGGCCATCAGGGTACGCATGCTTGTAAAAACAGTTCCCTCCAAATGGGCAGCT
CCCACGTCCTTCATCAAAATACCTGCACGCCTTGTTGCTCATTGCCTCCTTGTATTTCAGAATGAGTTTC
TGCTTCTCTTCTTTCTCCTCCACCCAGTACTCACTTGGAATGACAAAGTTAGATGTGATCCGGCATTCTG
GGCAGGACTTTATGATCTTGCTCTCAAATTGCTTAGCACTCCTCCACTTGCGAATGCACTTGAGACAGTA
GGTGTGGTTGCAGTTGGAGAGGATCCCGAAGCGGCGCTCACTGGGGTTGGCTTTCTCATAGACCACCTCC
ATGCAGATCCCACACACCATGTCCTTGCTGCGCTGCACGGCAAATGAGAGCTCCATGTCCTTCTCATGGG
CCTCAATGCACGATTTGATATGCTGCGATCTCTGGG
